Addgene plasmid #138347: lentiCRISPR v2-sgDnmt1_1
Purpose: Express guide RNA 1 for Dnmt1
Depositing lab: Yi Zhang. Depositing organization: Boston Children's Hospital. Publication: Myc and Dnmt1 impede the pluripotent to totipotent state transition in embryonic stem cells. Fu X, Wu X, Djekidel MN, Zhang Y. Nat Cell Biol. 2019 Jul;21(7):835-844. doi: 10.1038/s41556-019-0343-0. Epub 2019 Jun 17. PubMed 31209294.
Backbone
  Vector backbone: lentiCRISPR v2
  Backbone manufacturer: Zhang lab
  Vector type: Mammalian Expression, Lentiviral, CRISPR
  Selectable markers: Puromycin
Growth in bacteria
  Bacterial resistance: Ampicillin, 100 μg/mL
  Growth temperature: 37°C
  Growth strain: NEB Stable
  Copy number: High Copy
Gene/Insert
  Gene/Insert name: mouse Dnmt1 sgRNA (alt name: sgRNA targeting mouse Dnmt1)
  gRNA/shRNA sequence: TAATGTGAACCGGTTCACAG
  Species: Synthetic
  Insert size (bp): 20
  Entrez Gene: Dnmt1 (a.k.a. Cxxc9, Dnmt, Dnmt1o, MCMT, MTase, Met-1, Met1, MommeD2, m.MmuI)
  Promoter: U6
  Cloning method: Restriction Enzyme; 5′ cloning site BsmBI (destroyed during cloning); 3′ cloning site BsmBI (destroyed during cloning)
  Sequencing primers: 5′ GAGGGCCTATTTCCCATGATT
Terms and licenses: Academic/Nonprofit Terms; Industry Terms: Not Available to Industry
How to cite: lentiCRISPR v2-sgDnmt1_1 was a gift from Yi Zhang (Addgene plasmid # 138347 ; http://n2t.net/addgene:138347 ; RRID:Addgene_138347)
