[The description below was written by a language model from this plasmid's Addgene catalogue record and pLannotate feature annotations shown in this document.]
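Description:
lentiCRISPR v2-sgDnmt1_1 is an all-in-one lentiviral CRISPR plasmid built on the lentiCRISPR v2 backbone, carrying a 20-nt synthetic guide (the first of the set, per its name) directed against mouse Dnmt1. The guide was inserted between two BsmBI sites that were destroyed in cloning, placing it directly downstream of the human U6 RNA polymerase III promoter and upstream of the Streptococcus pyogenes gRNA scaffold, so that a complete single guide RNA is transcribed. Immediately after this cassette, an EF-1α core promoter drives S. pyogenes Cas9, followed by a puromycin N-acetyltransferase coding region for selection of transduced mammalian cells. The feature table does not annotate the linker joining Cas9 and PuroR. A WPRE follows to enhance transcript expression.

These elements sit within a third-generation-style HIV-1 transfer vector frame. A CMV enhancer/promoter fused to a truncated 5' LTR produces the genomic RNA in packaging cells. The Ψ packaging signal with a gag fragment, the RRE and the cPPT/CTS support encapsidation, Rev-dependent nuclear export and nuclear import. The ΔU3 3' LTR makes the integrated provirus self-inactivating. Outside the viral region, the backbone carries a bGH poly(A) signal, an f1 ori, an SV40/EM7-driven bleomycin/Zeocin resistance cassette, a high-copy ColE1/pUC-type origin and AmpR for ampicillin selection in E. coli. The sequenced record is about 13 kb.

The stated purpose is to express guide RNA 1 for Dnmt1. Together with the co-encoded Cas9, this allows disruption of the DNA methyltransferase gene in mouse cells, and the associated study concerns embryonic stem cell state transitions.
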