Features (pLannotate 1.2.2; 33 found; start..end, strand, type, name):
    236..469     +  misc_feature   RRE: The Rev response element (RRE) of HIV-1 allows for Rev-dependent mRNA export from the nucleus to the cytoplasm.
    846..946     +  CDS            Rev (fragment): human immunodeficiency virus 1 (HIV-1) Rev protein; rev; enhances nuclear export of unspliced and incompletely spliced viral mRNAs
    996..1113    +  misc_feature   cPPT/CTS: central polypurine tract and central termination sequence of HIV-1
   1164..1404    +  promoter       U6 promoter: RNA polymerase III promoter for human U6 snRNA
   1434..1509    +  misc_RNA       gRNA scaffold: guide RNA scaffold for the Streptococcus pyogenes CRISPR/Cas9 system
   1527..1545    +  CDS            small t antigen (fragment): SV40 (simian virus 40) small t antigen
   1571..1782    +  promoter       EF-1α core promoter: core promoter for human elongation factor EF-1α
   1807..5910    +  CDS            Cas9: Cas9 (Csn1) endonuclease from the Streptococcus pyogenes Type II CRISPR/Cas system generates RNA-guided double strand breaks in DNA
   6048..6645    +  CDS            PuroR (fragment): puromycin N-acetyltransferase; pac from Streptomyces; confers resistance to puromycin
   6661..7249    +  misc_feature   WPRE: woodchuck hepatitis virus posttranscriptional regulatory element
   7300..7319    +  misc_feature   cPPT/CTS (fragment): central polypurine tract and central termination sequence of HIV-1
   7321..7554    +  LTR            3' LTR (ΔU3): self-inactivating 3' long terminal repeat (LTR) from HIV-1
   7586..7810    +  polyA_signal   bGH poly(A) signal: bovine growth hormone polyadenylation signal
   7814..7835    +  promoter       SV40 promoter (fragment): SV40 enhancer and early promoter
   7856..8284    +  rep_origin     f1 ori (sequence partly withheld): f1 bacteriophage origin of replication; arrow indicates direction of (+) strand synthesis
   8298..8627    +  promoter       SV40 promoter: SV40 enhancer and early promoter
   8675..8722    +  promoter       EM7 promoter: synthetic bacterial promoter&nbsp
   8741..9115    +  CDS            BleoR: antibiotic-binding protein; Sh ble from Streptoalloteichus hindustanus; confers resistance to bleomycin, phleomycin, and Zeocin™
   9125..9250    +  CDS            ble (fragment): BLE_KLEPN - Experimental evidence at protein level: Swiss-Prot protein existence level 1. Binding protein with a strong affinity to the bleomycin family of antibiotics. Binds to CL990; an antimitotic-antibiotic compound. From Klebsiella pneumoniae.
   9245..9366    +  polyA_signal   SV40 poly(A) signal: SV40 polyadenylation signal
   9437..9459    -  protein_bind   lac operator (fragment): The lac repressor binds to the lac operator to inhibit transcription in E. coli. This inhibition can be relieved by adding lactose or isopropyl-β-D-thiogalactopyranoside (IPTG). lac repressor encoded by lacI
   9463..9493    -  promoter       lac promoter: promoter for the E. coli lac operon
   9508..9529    -  protein_bind   CAP binding site: CAP binding activates transcription in the presence of cAMP. E. coli catabolite activator protein
   9542..9634    -  CDS            lacI (fragment): lac repressor; lacI; The lac repressor binds to the lac operator to inhibit transcription in E. coli. This inhibition can be relieved by adding lactose or isopropyl-β-D-thiogalactopyranoside (IPTG).
   9817..10405   -  rep_origin     ori: high-copy-number ColE1/pMB1/pBR322/pUC origin of replication
  10576..11436   -  CDS            AmpR: β-lactamase; bla; confers resistance to ampicillin, carbenicillin, and related antibiotics
  11437..11541   -  promoter       AmpR promoter: bla
  11600..11652   -  misc_feature   bom (fragment): basis of mobility region from pBR322
  11807..12186   +  enhancer       CMV enhancer: human cytomegalovirus immediate early enhancer
  12187..12386   +  promoter       CMV promoter: human cytomegalovirus (CMV) immediate early promoter
  12404..12584   +  LTR            5' LTR (truncated): truncated 5' long terminal repeat (LTR) from HIV-1
  12631..12756   +  misc_feature   HIV-1 Ψ: packaging signal of human immunodeficiency virus type 1
  12740..90      +  CDS            HIV-1 gag (fragment) (across the origin): gag protein from human immunodeficiency virus 1; gag
>Addgene plasmid #138347 | lentiCRISPR v2-sgDnmt1_1 | addgene full sequence | sequence record 273745 | Addgene NGS Result
GATAGAGATAAAAGACACCAAGGAAGCTTTAGACAAGATAGAGGAAGAGCAAAACAAAAGTAAGACCACC
GCACAGCAAGCGGCCGCTGATCTTCAGACCTGGAGGAGGAGATATGAGGGACAATTGGAGAAGTGAATTA
TATAAATATAAAGTAGTAAAAATTGAACCATTAGGAGTAGCACCCACCAAGGCAAAGAGAAGAGTGGTGC
AGAGAGAAAAAAGAGCAGTGGGAATAGGAGCTTTGTTCCTTGGGTTCTTGGGAGCAGCAGGAAGCACTAT
GGGCGCAGCGTCAATGACGCTGACGGTACAGGCCAGACAATTATTGTCTGGTATAGTGCAGCAGCAGAAC
AATTTGCTGAGGGCTATTGAGGCGCAACAGCATCTGTTGCAACTCACAGTCTGGGGCATCAAGCAGCTCC
AGGCAAGAATCCTGGCTGTGGAAAGATACCTAAAGGATCAACAGCTCCTGGGGATTTGGGGTTGCTCTGG
AAAACTCATTTGCACCACTGCTGTGCCTTGGAATGCTAGTTGGAGTAATAAATCTCTGGAACAGATTTGG
AATCACACGACCTGGATGGAGTGGGACAGAGAAATTAACAATTACACAAGCTTAATACACTCCTTAATTG
AAGAATCGCAAAACCAGCAAGAAAAGAATGAACAAGAATTATTGGAATTAGATAAATGGGCAAGTTTGTG
GAATTGGTTTAACATAACAAATTGGCTGTGGTATATAAAATTATTCATAATGATAGTAGGAGGCTTGGTA
GGTTTAAGAATAGTTTTTGCTGTACTTTCTATAGTGAATAGAGTTAGGCAGGGATATTCACCATTATCGT
TTCAGACCCACCTCCCAACCCCGAGGGGACCCGACAGGCCCGAAGGAATAGAAGAAGAAGGTGGAGAGAG
AGACAGAGACAGATCCATTCGATTAGTGAACGGATCGGCACTGCGTGCGCCAATTCTGCAGACAAATGGC
AGTATTCATCCACAATTTTAAAAGAAAAGGGGGGATTGGGGGGTACAGTGCAGGGGAAAGAATAGTAGAC
ATAATAGCAACAGACATACAAACTAAAGAATTACAAAAACAAATTACAAAAATTCAAAATTTTCGGGTTT
ATTACAGGGACAGCAGAGATCCAGTTTGGTTAATTAAGGTACCGAGGGCCTATTTCCCATGATTCCTTCA
TATTTGCATATACGATACAAGGCTGTTAGAGAGATAATTAGAATTAATTTGACTGTAAACACAAAGATAT
TAGTACAAAATACGTGACGTAGAAAGTAATAATTTCTTGGGTAGTTTGCAGTTTTAAAATTATGTTTTAA
AATGGACTATCATATGCTTACCGTAACTTGAAAGTATTTCGATTTCTTGGCTTTATATATCTTGTGGAAA
GGACGAAACACCGTAATGTGAACCGGTTCACAGGTTTTAGAGCTAGAAATAGCAAGTTAAAATAAGGCTA
GTCCGTTATCAACTTGAAAAAGTGGCACCGAGTCGGTGCTTTTTTGAATTCGCTAGCTAGGTCTTGAAAG
GAGTGGGAATTGGCTCCGGTGCCCGTCAGTGGGCAGAGCGCACATCGCCCACAGTCCCCGAGAAGTTGGG
GGGAGGGGTCGGCAATTGATCCGGTGCCTAGAGAAGGTGGCGCGGGGTAAACTGGGAAAGTGATGTCGTG
TACTGGCTCCGCCTTTTTCCCGAGGGTGGGGGAGAACCGTATATAAGTGCAGTAGTCGCCGTGAACGTTC
TTTTTCGCAACGGGTTTGCCGCCAGAACACAGGACCGGTTCTAGAGCGCTGCCACCATGGACAAGAAGTA
CAGCATCGGCCTGGACATCGGCACCAACTCTGTGGGCTGGGCCGTGATCACCGACGAGTACAAGGTGCCC
AGCAAGAAATTCAAGGTGCTGGGCAACACCGACCGGCACAGCATCAAGAAGAACCTGATCGGAGCCCTGC
TGTTCGACAGCGGCGAAACAGCCGAGGCCACCCGGCTGAAGAGAACCGCCAGAAGAAGATACACCAGACG
GAAGAACCGGATCTGCTATCTGCAAGAGATCTTCAGCAACGAGATGGCCAAGGTGGACGACAGCTTCTTC
CACAGACTGGAAGAGTCCTTCCTGGTGGAAGAGGATAAGAAGCACGAGCGGCACCCCATCTTCGGCAACA
TCGTGGACGAGGTGGCCTACCACGAGAAGTACCCCACCATCTACCACCTGAGAAAGAAACTGGTGGACAG
CACCGACAAGGCCGACCTGCGGCTGATCTATCTGGCCCTGGCCCACATGATCAAGTTCCGGGGCCACTTC
CTGATCGAGGGCGACCTGAACCCCGACAACAGCGACGTGGACAAGCTGTTCATCCAGCTGGTGCAGACCT
ACAACCAGCTGTTCGAGGAAAACCCCATCAACGCCAGCGGCGTGGACGCCAAGGCCATCCTGTCTGCCAG
ACTGAGCAAGAGCAGACGGCTGGAAAATCTGATCGCCCAGCTGCCCGGCGAGAAGAAGAATGGCCTGTTC
GGAAACCTGATTGCCCTGAGCCTGGGCCTGACCCCCAACTTCAAGAGCAACTTCGACCTGGCCGAGGATG
CCAAACTGCAGCTGAGCAAGGACACCTACGACGACGACCTGGACAACCTGCTGGCCCAGATCGGCGACCA
GTACGCCGACCTGTTTCTGGCCGCCAAGAACCTGTCCGACGCCATCCTGCTGAGCGACATCCTGAGAGTG
AACACCGAGATCACCAAGGCCCCCCTGAGCGCCTCTATGATCAAGAGATACGACGAGCACCACCAGGACC
TGACCCTGCTGAAAGCTCTCGTGCGGCAGCAGCTGCCTGAGAAGTACAAAGAGATTTTCTTCGACCAGAG
CAAGAACGGCTACGCCGGCTACATTGACGGCGGAGCCAGCCAGGAAGAGTTCTACAAGTTCATCAAGCCC
ATCCTGGAAAAGATGGACGGCACCGAGGAACTGCTCGTGAAGCTGAACAGAGAGGACCTGCTGCGGAAGC
AGCGGACCTTCGACAACGGCAGCATCCCCCACCAGATCCACCTGGGAGAGCTGCACGCCATTCTGCGGCG
GCAGGAAGATTTTTACCCATTCCTGAAGGACAACCGGGAAAAGATCGAGAAGATCCTGACCTTCCGCATC
CCCTACTACGTGGGCCCTCTGGCCAGGGGAAACAGCAGATTCGCCTGGATGACCAGAAAGAGCGAGGAAA
CCATCACCCCCTGGAACTTCGAGGAAGTGGTGGACAAGGGCGCTTCCGCCCAGAGCTTCATCGAGCGGAT
GACCAACTTCGATAAGAACCTGCCCAACGAGAAGGTGCTGCCCAAGCACAGCCTGCTGTACGAGTACTTC
ACCGTGTATAACGAGCTGACCAAAGTGAAATACGTGACCGAGGGAATGAGAAAGCCCGCCTTCCTGAGCG
GCGAGCAGAAAAAGGCCATCGTGGACCTGCTGTTCAAGACCAACCGGAAAGTGACCGTGAAGCAGCTGAA
AGAGGACTACTTCAAGAAAATCGAGTGCTTCGACTCCGTGGAAATCTCCGGCGTGGAAGATCGGTTCAAC
GCCTCCCTGGGCACATACCACGATCTGCTGAAAATTATCAAGGACAAGGACTTCCTGGACAATGAGGAAA
ACGAGGACATTCTGGAAGATATCGTGCTGACCCTGACACTGTTTGAGGACAGAGAGATGATCGAGGAACG
GCTGAAAACCTATGCCCACCTGTTCGACGACAAAGTGATGAAGCAGCTGAAGCGGCGGAGATACACCGGC
TGGGGCAGGCTGAGCCGGAAGCTGATCAACGGCATCCGGGACAAGCAGTCCGGCAAGACAATCCTGGATT
TCCTGAAGTCCGACGGCTTCGCCAACAGAAACTTCATGCAGCTGATCCACGACGACAGCCTGACCTTTAA
AGAGGACATCCAGAAAGCCCAGGTGTCCGGCCAGGGCGATAGCCTGCACGAGCACATTGCCAATCTGGCC
GGCAGCCCCGCCATTAAGAAGGGCATCCTGCAGACAGTGAAGGTGGTGGACGAGCTCGTGAAAGTGATGG
GCCGGCACAAGCCCGAGAACATCGTGATCGAAATGGCCAGAGAGAACCAGACCACCCAGAAGGGACAGAA
GAACAGCCGCGAGAGAATGAAGCGGATCGAAGAGGGCATCAAAGAGCTGGGCAGCCAGATCCTGAAAGAA
CACCCCGTGGAAAACACCCAGCTGCAGAACGAGAAGCTGTACCTGTACTACCTGCAGAATGGGCGGGATA
TGTACGTGGACCAGGAACTGGACATCAACCGGCTGTCCGACTACGATGTGGACCATATCGTGCCTCAGAG
CTTTCTGAAGGACGACTCCATCGACAACAAGGTGCTGACCAGAAGCGACAAGAACCGGGGCAAGAGCGAC
AACGTGCCCTCCGAAGAGGTCGTGAAGAAGATGAAGAACTACTGGCGGCAGCTGCTGAACGCCAAGCTGA
TTACCCAGAGAAAGTTCGACAATCTGACCAAGGCCGAGAGAGGCGGCCTGAGCGAACTGGATAAGGCCGG
CTTCATCAAGAGACAGCTGGTGGAAACCCGGCAGATCACAAAGCACGTGGCACAGATCCTGGACTCCCGG
ATGAACACTAAGTACGACGAGAATGACAAGCTGATCCGGGAAGTGAAAGTGATCACCCTGAAGTCCAAGC
TGGTGTCCGATTTCCGGAAGGATTTCCAGTTTTACAAAGTGCGCGAGATCAACAACTACCACCACGCCCA
CGACGCCTACCTGAACGCCGTCGTGGGAACCGCCCTGATCAAAAAGTACCCTAAGCTGGAAAGCGAGTTC
GTGTACGGCGACTACAAGGTGTACGACGTGCGGAAGATGATCGCCAAGAGCGAGCAGGAAATCGGCAAGG
CTACCGCCAAGTACTTCTTCTACAGCAACATCATGAACTTTTTCAAGACCGAGATTACCCTGGCCAACGG
CGAGATCCGGAAGCGGCCTCTGATCGAGACAAACGGCGAAACCGGGGAGATCGTGTGGGATAAGGGCCGG
GATTTTGCCACCGTGCGGAAAGTGCTGAGCATGCCCCAAGTGAATATCGTGAAAAAGACCGAGGTGCAGA
CAGGCGGCTTCAGCAAAGAGTCTATCCTGCCCAAGAGGAACAGCGATAAGCTGATCGCCAGAAAGAAGGA
CTGGGACCCTAAGAAGTACGGCGGCTTCGACAGCCCCACCGTGGCCTATTCTGTGCTGGTGGTGGCCAAA
GTGGAAAAGGGCAAGTCCAAGAAACTGAAGAGTGTGAAAGAGCTGCTGGGGATCACCATCATGGAAAGAA
GCAGCTTCGAGAAGAATCCCATCGACTTTCTGGAAGCCAAGGGCTACAAAGAAGTGAAAAAGGACCTGAT
CATCAAGCTGCCTAAGTACTCCCTGTTCGAGCTGGAAAACGGCCGGAAGAGAATGCTGGCCTCTGCCGGC
GAACTGCAGAAGGGAAACGAACTGGCCCTGCCCTCCAAATATGTGAACTTCCTGTACCTGGCCAGCCACT
ATGAGAAGCTGAAGGGCTCCCCCGAGGATAATGAGCAGAAACAGCTGTTTGTGGAACAGCACAAGCACTA
CCTGGACGAGATCATCGAGCAGATCAGCGAGTTCTCCAAGAGAGTGATCCTGGCCGACGCTAATCTGGAC
AAAGTGCTGTCCGCCTACAACAAGCACCGGGATAAGCCCATCAGAGAGCAGGCCGAGAATATCATCCACC
TGTTTACCCTGACCAATCTGGGAGCCCCTGCCGCCTTCAAGTACTTTGACACCACCATCGACCGGAAGAG
GTACACCAGCACCAAAGAGGTGCTGGACGCCACCCTGATCCACCAGAGCATCACCGGCCTGTACGAGACA
CGGATCGACCTGTCTCAGCTGGGAGGCGACAAGCGACCTGCCGCCACAAAGAAGGCTGGACAGGCTAAGA
AGAAGAAAGATTACAAAGACGATGACGATAAGGGATCCGGCGCAACAAACTTCTCTCTGCTGAAACAAGC
CGGAGATGTCGAAGAGAATCCTGGACCGACCGAGTACAAGCCCACGGTGCGCCTCGCCACCCGCGACGAC
GTCCCCAGGGCCGTACGCACCCTCGCCGCCGCGTTCGCCGACTACCCCGCCACGCGCCACACCGTCGATC
CGGACCGCCACATCGAGCGGGTCACCGAGCTGCAAGAACTCTTCCTCACGCGCGTCGGGCTCGACATCGG
CAAGGTGTGGGTCGCGGACGACGGCGCCGCGGTGGCGGTCTGGACCACGCCGGAGAGCGTCGAAGCGGGG
GCGGTGTTCGCCGAGATCGGCCCGCGCATGGCCGAGTTGAGCGGTTCCCGGCTGGCCGCGCAGCAACAGA
TGGAAGGCCTCCTGGCGCCGCACCGGCCCAAGGAGCCCGCGTGGTTCCTGGCCACCGTCGGAGTCTCGCC
CGACCACCAGGGCAAGGGTCTGGGCAGCGCCGTCGTGCTCCCCGGAGTGGAGGCGGCCGAGCGCGCCGGG
GTGCCCGCCTTCCTGGAGACCTCCGCGCCCCGCAACCTCCCCTTCTACGAGCGGCTCGGCTTCACCGTCA
CCGCCGACGTCGAGGTGCCCGAAGGACCGCGCACCTGGTGCATGACCCGCAAGCCCGGTGCCTGAACGCG
TTAAGTCGACAATCAACCTCTGGATTACAAAATTTGTGAAAGATTGACTGGTATTCTTAACTATGTTGCT
CCTTTTACGCTATGTGGATACGCTGCTTTAATGCCTTTGTATCATGCTATTGCTTCCCGTATGGCTTTCA
TTTTCTCCTCCTTGTATAAATCCTGGTTGCTGTCTCTTTATGAGGAGTTGTGGCCCGTTGTCAGGCAACG
TGGCGTGGTGTGCACTGTGTTTGCTGACGCAACCCCCACTGGTTGGGGCATTGCCACCACCTGTCAGCTC
CTTTCCGGGACTTTCGCTTTCCCCCTCCCTATTGCCACGGCGGAACTCATCGCCGCCTGCCTTGCCCGCT
GCTGGACAGGGGCTCGGCTGTTGGGCACTGACAATTCCGTGGTGTTGTCGGGGAAATCATCGTCCTTTCC
TTGGCTGCTCGCCTGTGTTGCCACCTGGATTCTGCGCGGGACGTCCTTCTGCTACGTCCCTTCGGCCCTC
AATCCAGCGGACCTTCCTTCCCGCGGCCTGCTGCCGGCTCTGCGGCCTCTTCCGCGTCTTCGCCTTCGCC
CTCAGACGAGTCGGATCTCCCTTTGGGCCGCCTCCCCGCGTCGACTTTAAGACCAATGACTTACAAGGCA
GCTGTAGATCTTAGCCACTTTTTAAAAGAAAAGGGGGGACTGGAAGGGCTAATTCACTCCCAACGAAGAC
AAGATCTGCTTTTTGCTTGTACTGGGTCTCTCTGGTTAGACCAGATCTGAGCCTGGGAGCTCTCTGGCTA
ACTAGGGAACCCACTGCTTAAGCCTCAATAAAGCTTGCCTTGAGTGCTTCAAGTAGTGTGTGCCCGTCTG
TTGTGTGACTCTGGTAACTAGAGATCCCTCAGACCCTTTTAGTCAGTGTGGAAAATCTCTAGCAGGGCCC
GTTTAAACCCGCTGATCAGCCTCGACTGTGCCTTCTAGTTGCCAGCCATCTGTTGTTTGCCCCTCCCCCG
TGCCTTCCTTGACCCTGGAAGGTGCCACTCCCACTGTCCTTTCCTAATAAAATGAGGAAATTGCATCGCA
TTGTCTGAGTAGGTGTCATTCTATTCTGGGGGGTGGGGTGGGGCAGGACAGCAAGGGGGAGGATTGGGAA
GACAATAGCAGGCATGCTGGGGATGCGGTGGGCTCTATGGCTTCTGAGGCGGAAAGAACCAGCTGGGGCT
CTAGGGGGTATCCCC
[124 nt withheld, positions 7856-7979]
C
[91 nt withheld, positions 7981-8071]
A
[49 nt withheld, positions 8073-8121]
CCTTTGACGTTGGAGTCCACGTTCTTT
[37 nt withheld, positions 8149-8185]
ACCCTATCTCGGTCTATTCTTTTGATTTATAAGGGATTTTGCCGATTTCGGCCTATTGGTTAAAAAATGA
GCTGATTTAACAAAAATTTAACGCGAATTAATTCTGTGGAATGTGTGTCAGTTAGGGTGTGGAAAGTCCC
CAGGCTCCCCAGCAGGCAGAAGTATGCAAAGCATGCATCTCAATTAGTCAGCAACCAGGTGTGGAAAGTC
CCCAGGCTCCCCAGCAGGCAGAAGTATGCAAAGCATGCATCTCAATTAGTCAGCAACCATAGTCCCGCCC
CTAACTCCGCCCATCCCGCCCCTAACTCCGCCCAGTTCCGCCCATTCTCCGCCCCATGGCTGACTAATTT
TTTTTATTTATGCAGAGGCCGAGGCCGCCTCTGCCTCTGAGCTATTCCAGAAGTAGTGAGGAGGCTTTTT
TGGAGGCCTAGGCTTTTGCAAAAAGCTCCCGGGAGCTTGTATATCCATTTTCGGATCTGATCAGCACGTG
TTGACAATTAATCATCGGCATAGTATATCGGCATAGTATAATACGACAAGGTGAGGAACTAAACCATGGC
CAAGTTGACCAGTGCCGTTCCGGTGCTCACCGCGCGCGACGTCGCCGGAGCGGTCGAGTTCTGGACCGAC
CGGCTCGGGTTCTCCCGGGACTTCGTGGAGGACGACTTCGCCGGTGTGGTCCGGGACGACGTGACCCTGT
TCATCAGCGCGGTCCAGGACCAGGTGGTGCCGGACAACACCCTGGCCTGGGTGTGGGTGCGCGGCCTGGA
CGAGCTGTACGCCGAGTGGTCGGAGGTCGTGTCCACGAACTTCCGGGACGCCTCCGGGCCGGCCATGACC
GAGATCGGCGAGCAGCCGTGGGGGCGGGAGTTCGCCCTGCGCGACCCGGCCGGCAACTGCGTGCACTTCG
TGGCCGAGGAGCAGGACTGACACGTGCTACGAGATTTCGATTCCACCGCCGCCTTCTATGAAAGGTTGGG
CTTCGGAATCGTTTTCCGGGACGCCGGCTGGATGATCCTCCAGCGCGGGGATCTCATGCTGGAGTTCTTC
GCCCACCCCAACTTGTTTATTGCAGCTTATAATGGTTACAAATAAAGCAATAGCATCACAAATTTCACAA
ATAAAGCATTTTTTTCACTGCATTCTAGTTGTGGTTTGTCCAAACTCATCAATGTATCTTATCATGTCTG
TATACCGTCGACCTCTAGCTAGAGCTTGGCGTAATCATGGTCATAGCTGTTTCCTGTGTGAAATTGTTAT
CCGCTCACAATTCCACACAACATACGAGCCGGAAGCATAAAGTGTAAAGCCTGGGGTGCCTAATGAGTGA
GCTAACTCACATTAATTGCGTTGCGCTCACTGCCCGCTTTCCAGTCGGGAAACCTGTCGTGCCAGCTGCA
TTAATGAATCGGCCAACGCGCGGGGAGAGGCGGTTTGCGTATTGGGCGCTCTTCCGCTTCCTCGCTCACT
GACTCGCTGCGCTCGGTCGTTCGGCTGCGGCGAGCGGTATCAGCTCACTCAAAGGCGGTAATACGGTTAT
CCACAGAATCAGGGGATAACGCAGGAAAGAACATGTGAGCAAAAGGCCAGCAAAAGGCCAGGAACCGTAA
AAAGGCCGCGTTGCTGGCGTTTTTCCATAGGCTCCGCCCCCCTGACGAGCATCACAAAAATCGACGCTCA
AGTCAGAGGTGGCGAAACCCGACAGGACTATAAAGATACCAGGCGTTTCCCCCTGGAAGCTCCCTCGTGC
GCTCTCCTGTTCCGACCCTGCCGCTTACCGGATACCTGTCCGCCTTTCTCCCTTCGGGAAGCGTGGCGCT
TTCTCATAGCTCACGCTGTAGGTATCTCAGTTCGGTGTAGGTCGTTCGCTCCAAGCTGGGCTGTGTGCAC
GAACCCCCCGTTCAGCCCGACCGCTGCGCCTTATCCGGTAACTATCGTCTTGAGTCCAACCCGGTAAGAC
ACGACTTATCGCCACTGGCAGCAGCCACTGGTAACAGGATTAGCAGAGCGAGGTATGTAGGCGGTGCTAC
AGAGTTCTTGAAGTGGTGGCCTAACTACGGCTACACTAGAAGAACAGTATTTGGTATCTGCGCTCTGCTG
AAGCCAGTTACCTTCGGAAAAAGAGTTGGTAGCTCTTGATCCGGCAAACAAACCACCGCTGGTAGCGGTG
GTTTTTTTGTTTGCAAGCAGCAGATTACGCGCAGAAAAAAAGGATCTCAAGAAGATCCTTTGATCTTTTC
TACGGGGTCTGACGCTCAGTGGAACGAAAACTCACGTTAAGGGATTTTGGTCATGAGATTATCAAAAAGG
ATCTTCACCTAGATCCTTTTAAATTAAAAATGAAGTTTTAAATCAATCTAAAGTATATATGAGTAAACTT
GGTCTGACAGTTACCAATGCTTAATCAGTGAGGCACCTATCTCAGCGATCTGTCTATTTCGTTCATCCAT
AGTTGCCTGACTCCCCGTCGTGTAGATAACTACGATACGGGAGGGCTTACCATCTGGCCCCAGTGCTGCA
ATGATACCGCGAGACCCACGCTCACCGGCTCCAGATTTATCAGCAATAAACCAGCCAGCCGGAAGGGCCG
AGCGCAGAAGTGGTCCTGCAACTTTATCCGCCTCCATCCAGTCTATTAATTGTTGCCGGGAAGCTAGAGT
AAGTAGTTCGCCAGTTAATAGTTTGCGCAACGTTGTTGCCATTGCTACAGGCATCGTGGTGTCACGCTCG
TCGTTTGGTATGGCTTCATTCAGCTCCGGTTCCCAACGATCAAGGCGAGTTACATGATCCCCCATGTTGT
GCAAAAAAGCGGTTAGCTCCTTCGGTCCTCCGATCGTTGTCAGAAGTAAGTTGGCCGCAGTGTTATCACT
CATGGTTATGGCAGCACTGCATAATTCTCTTACTGTCATGCCATCCGTAAGATGCTTTTCTGTGACTGGT
GAGTACTCAACCAAGTCATTCTGAGAATAGTGTATGCGGCGACCGAGTTGCTCTTGCCCGGCGTCAATAC
GGGATAATACCGCGCCACATAGCAGAACTTTAAAAGTGCTCATCATTGGAAAACGTTCTTCGGGGCGAAA
ACTCTCAAGGATCTTACCGCTGTTGAGATCCAGTTCGATGTAACCCACTCGTGCACCCAACTGATCTTCA
GCATCTTTTACTTTCACCAGCGTTTCTGGGTGAGCAAAAACAGGAAGGCAAAATGCCGCAAAAAAGGGAA
TAAGGGCGACACGGAAATGTTGAATACTCATACTCTTCCTTTTTCAATATTATTGAAGCATTTATCAGGG
TTATTGTCTCATGAGCGGATACATATTTGAATGTATTTAGAAAAATAAACAAATAGGGGTTCCGCGCACA
TTTCCCCGAAAAGTGCCACCTGACGTCGACGGATCGGGAGATCTCCCGATCCCCTATGGTGCACTCTCAG
TACAATCTGCTCTGATGCCGCATAGTTAAGCCAGTATCTGCTCCCTGCTTGTGTGTTGGAGGTCGCTGAG
TAGTGCGCGAGCAAAATTTAAGCTACAACAAGGCAAGGCTTGACCGACAATTGCATGAAGAATCTGCTTA
GGGTTAGGCGTTTTGCGCTGCTTCGCGATGTACGGGCCAGATATACGCGTTGACATTGATTATTGACTAG
TTATTAATAGTAATCAATTACGGGGTCATTAGTTCATAGCCCATATATGGAGTTCCGCGTTACATAACTT
ACGGTAAATGGCCCGCCTGGCTGACCGCCCAACGACCCCCGCCCATTGACGTCAATAATGACGTATGTTC
CCATAGTAACGCCAATAGGGACTTTCCATTGACGTCAATGGGTGGAGTATTTACGGTAAACTGCCCACTT
GGCAGTACATCAAGTGTATCATATGCCAAGTACGCCCCCTATTGACGTCAATGACGGTAAATGGCCCGCC
TGGCATTATGCCCAGTACATGACCTTATGGGACTTTCCTACTTGGCAGTACATCTACGTATTAGTCATCG
CTATTACCATGGTGATGCGGTTTTGGCAGTACATCAATGGGCGTGGATAGCGGTTTGACTCACGGGGATT
TCCAAGTCTCCACCCCATTGACGTCAATGGGAGTTTGTTTTGGCACCAAAATCAACGGGACTTTCCAAAA
TGTCGTAACAACTCCGCCCCATTGACGCAAATGGGCGGTAGGCGTGTACGGTGGGAGGTCTATATAAGCA
GCGCGTTTTGCCTGTACTGGGTCTCTCTGGTTAGACCAGATCTGAGCCTGGGAGCTCTCTGGCTAACTAG
GGAACCCACTGCTTAAGCCTCAATAAAGCTTGCCTTGAGTGCTTCAAGTAGTGTGTGCCCGTCTGTTGTG
TGACTCTGGTAACTAGAGATCCCTCAGACCCTTTTAGTCAGTGTGGAAAATCTCTAGCAGTGGCGCCCGA
ACAGGGACTTGAAAGCGAAAGGGAAACCAGAGGAGCTCTCTCGACGCAGGACTCGGCTTGCTGAAGCGCG
CACGGCAAGAGGCGAGGGGCGGCGACTGGTGAGTACGCCAAAAATTTTGACTAGCGGAGGCTAGAAGGAG
AGAGATGGGTGCGAGAGCGTCAGTATTAAGCGGGGGAGAATTAGATCGCGATGGGAAAAAATTCGGTTAA
GGCCAGGGGGAAAGAAAAAATATAAATTAAAACATATAGTATGGGCAAGCAGGGAGCTAGAACGATTCGC
AGTTAATCCTGGCCTGTTAGAAACATCAGAAGGCTGTAGACAAATACTGGGACAGCTACAACCATCCCTT
CAGACAGGATCAGAAGAACTTAGATCATTATATAATACAGTAGCAACCCTCTATTGTGTGCATCAAAG
